Addgene plasmid #193571: mCherry-FRBx2
Purpose: Expresses mCherry tagged with two FRB mutants (T2098L) in mammalian cells.
Depositing lab: Justin Taraska. Depositing organization: National Heart, Lung, and Blood Institute (NHLBI). Publication: A conformational switch in clathrin light chain regulates lattice structure and endocytosis at the plasma membrane of mammalian cells. Obashi K, Sochacki KA, Strub MP, Taraska JW. Nat Commun. 2023 Feb 9;14(1):732. doi: 10.1038/s41467-023-36304-7. PubMed 36759616.
Backbone
  Vector backbone: pEGFP-C1
  Backbone manufacturer: Clontech
  Total vector size (bp): 5370
  Vector type: Mammalian Expression
Growth in bacteria
  Bacterial resistance: Kanamycin, 50 μg/mL
  Growth temperature: 37°C
  Growth strain: DH5alpha
  Copy number: Unknown
Gene/Insert
  Gene/Insert name: mCherry
  Promoter: CMV
  Tag / fusion protein: FRB (T2098L) (C terminal on insert)
  Cloning method: Gibson Cloning
  Sequencing primers: 5′ CMV-F; 3′ SV40pArev
Resource information
  A portion of this plasmid was derived from a plasmid made by: Dr. T. Inoue (Johns Hopkins University)
Terms and licenses: Academic/Nonprofit Terms; Industry Terms: Not Available to Industry
Depositor comments: Please visit https://doi.org/10.1101/2022.03.21.485138 for bioRxiv preprint.
How to cite: mCherry-FRBx2 was a gift from Justin Taraska (Addgene plasmid # 193571 ; http://n2t.net/addgene:193571 ; RRID:Addgene_193571)
