[The description below was written by a language model from this plasmid's Addgene catalogue record and pLannotate feature annotations shown in this document.]
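Description:
mCherry-FRBx2 is a 5,370 bp mammalian expression plasmid built on the Clontech pEGFP-C1 backbone, in which the original fluorescent protein position is occupied by mCherry. It replicates in E. coli from a high-copy ColE1/pUC-type origin and also carries an f1 phage origin. Selection relies on a single NeoR/KanR (Tn5 aminoglycoside phosphotransferase) gene placed behind tandem bacterial (bla) and SV40 early promoters and followed by an HSV TK polyadenylation signal. This arrangement gives kanamycin resistance in bacteria and can confer G418 resistance in mammalian cells. The short large T antigen, ble and bGH poly(A) fragments in the annotation look like residual backbone matches rather than functional parts.

The payload is one open reading frame driven by the human CMV immediate-early enhancer and promoter and terminated by the SV40 poly(A) signal. It encodes the monomeric red fluorescent protein mCherry, followed at its C terminus by two tandem copies of FRB*, the T2098L mutant of the FKBP-rapamycin binding domain of human FRAP (mTOR). FRB heterodimerizes with FKBP in the presence of rapamycin, and the T2098L variant also accepts synthetic rapalogs such as AP21967. The construct therefore supplies a fluorescent, soluble partner for chemically induced dimerization. When co-expressed with an FKBP-tagged protein, it can be recruited to that protein on ligand addition, and the mCherry signal reports its relocalization. Carrying two FRB domains should allow each molecule to engage two FKBP-tagged partners, although the record does not state the design rationale. The plasmid was deposited with a study of clathrin light chain conformation and endocytosis at the plasma membrane, and part of it derives from an earlier dimerization construct.
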