Features (pLannotate 1.2.2; 17 found; start..end, strand, type, name):
     68..371     +  enhancer       CMV enhancer: human cytomegalovirus immediate early enhancer
    372..575     +  promoter       CMV promoter: human cytomegalovirus (CMV) immediate early promoter
    598..641     +  misc_feature   MCS (fragment): multiple cloning site
    650..1357    +  CDS            mCherry: mCherry is a basic (constitutively fluorescent) red fluorescent protein published in 2004, derived from Discosoma sp.. It is reported to be a very rapidly-maturing monomer with low acid sensitivity.
   1370..1648    +  CDS            FRB*: T2098L mutant of FKBP-rapamycin binding domain of human FRAP binds synthetic ligands such as AP21967
   1664..1942    +  CDS            FRB*: T2098L mutant of FKBP-rapamycin binding domain of human FRAP binds synthetic ligands such as AP21967
   1989..2041    +  misc_feature   MCS: multiple cloning site
   2058..2142    +  CDS            large T antigen (fragment): large T antigen from SV40 (simian virus 40)
   2165..2286    +  polyA_signal   SV40 poly(A) signal: SV40 polyadenylation signal
   2390..2748    -  rep_origin     f1 ori (sequence partly withheld): f1 bacteriophage origin of replication; arrow indicates direction of (+) strand synthesis
   2775..2879    +  promoter       AmpR promoter: bla
   2881..3238    +  promoter       SV40 promoter: SV40 enhancer and early promoter
   3273..4067    +  CDS            NeoR/KanR: aminoglycoside phosphotransferase from Tn5; aph(3')-II (or nptII); confers resistance to neomycin, kanamycin, and G418 (Geneticin®)
   4088..4240    +  CDS            ble (fragment): BLE_KLEPN - Experimental evidence at protein level: Swiss-Prot protein existence level 1. Binding protein with a strong affinity to the bleomycin family of antibiotics. Binds to CL990; an antimitotic-antibiotic compound. From Klebsiella pneumoniae.
   4299..4346    +  polyA_signal   HSV TK poly(A) signal: herpes simplex virus thymidine kinase polyadenylation signal (Cole and Stacy, 1985)
   4437..4453    -  polyA_signal   bGH poly(A) signal (fragment): bovine growth hormone polyadenylation signal
   4675..5263    +  rep_origin     ori: high-copy-number ColE1/pMB1/pBR322/pUC origin of replication
>Addgene plasmid #193571 | mCherry-FRBx2 | addgene full sequence | sequence record 380169 | Addgene NGS Result
CATGCATTAGTTATTAATAGTAATCAATTACGGGGTCATTAGTTCATAGCCCATATATGGAGTTCCGCGT
TACATAACTTACGGTAAATGGCCCGCCTGGCTGACCGCCCAACGACCCCCGCCCATTGACGTCAATAATG
ACGTATGTTCCCATAGTAACGCCAATAGGGACTTTCCATTGACGTCAATGGGTGGAGTATTTACGGTAAA
CTGCCCACTTGGCAGTACATCAAGTGTATCATATGCCAAGTACGCCCCCTATTGACGTCAATGACGGTAA
ATGGCCCGCCTGGCATTATGCCCAGTACATGACCTTATGGGACTTTCCTACTTGGCAGTACATCTACGTA
TTAGTCATCGCTATTACCATGGTGATGCGGTTTTGGCAGTACATCAATGGGCGTGGATAGCGGTTTGACT
CACGGGGATTTCCAAGTCTCCACCCCATTGACGTCAATGGGAGTTTGTTTTGGCACCAAAATCAACGGGA
CTTTCCAAAATGTCGTAACAACTCCGCCCCATTGACGCAAATGGGCGGTAGGCGTGTACGGTGGGAGGTC
TATATAAGCAGAGCTGGTTTAGTGAACCGTCAGATCCGCTAGCGCTACCGGACTCAGATCTCGAGCTCAA
GCTTCGAATTCCGGCCACCATGGTGAGCAAGGGCGAGGAGGATAACATGGCCATCATCAAGGAGTTCATG
CGCTTCAAGGTGCACATGGAGGGCTCCGTGAACGGCCACGAGTTCGAGATCGAGGGCGAGGGCGAGGGCC
GCCCCTACGAGGGCACCCAGACCGCCAAGCTGAAGGTGACCAAGGGTGGCCCCCTGCCCTTCGCCTGGGA
CATCCTGTCCCCTCAGTTCATGTACGGCTCCAAGGCCTACGTGAAGCACCCCGCCGACATCCCCGACTAC
TTGAAGCTGTCCTTCCCCGAGGGCTTCAAGTGGGAGCGCGTGATGAACTTCGAGGACGGCGGCGTGGTGA
CCGTGACCCAGGACTCCTCCCTGCAGGACGGCGAGTTCATCTACAAGGTGAAGCTGCGCGGCACCAACTT
CCCCTCCGACGGCCCCGTAATGCAGAAGAAGACCATGGGCTGGGAGGCCTCCTCCGAGCGGATGTACCCC
GAGGACGGCGCCCTGAAGGGCGAGATCAAGCAGAGGCTGAAGCTGAAGGACGGCGGCCACTACGACGCTG
AGGTCAAGACCACCTACAAGGCCAAGAAGCCCGTGCAGCTGCCCGGCGCCTACAACGTCAACATCAAGTT
GGACATCACCTCCCACAACGAGGACTACACCATCGTGGAACAGTACGAACGCGCCGAGGGCCGCCACTCC
ACCGGCGGCATGGACGAGCTGTACAAGGGAGCAAGTGGAATCCTCTGGCATGAGATGTGGCATGAAGGCC
TGGAAGAGGCATCTCGTTTGTACTTTGGGGAAAGGAACGTGAAAGGCATGTTTGAGGTGCTGGAGCCCTT
GCATGCTATGATGGAACGGGGCCCCCAGACTCTGAAGGAAACATCCTTTAATCAGGCCTATGGTCGAGAT
TTAATGGAGGCCCAAGAGTGGTGCAGGAAGTACATGAAATCAGGGAATGTCAAGGACCTCCTCCAAGCCT
GGGACCTCTATTATCATGTGTTCCGACGAATCTCAAAGAAGGGAGCAAGTGGAATCCTCTGGCATGAGAT
GTGGCATGAAGGCCTGGAAGAGGCATCTCGTTTGTACTTTGGGGAAAGGAACGTGAAAGGCATGTTTGAG
GTGCTGGAGCCCTTGCATGCTATGATGGAACGGGGCCCCCAGACTCTGAAGGAAACATCCTTTAATCAGG
CCTATGGTCGAGATTTAATGGAGGCCCAAGAGTGGTGCAGGAAGTACATGAAATCAGGGAATGTAAAGGA
CCTCCTCCAAGCCTGGGACCTCTATTATCATGTGTTCCGACGAATCTCAAAGAGTGCTGGTGGTAGTGCT
GGTGGTAGTGCTGGTGGTACTGGTGGTCCTCGAGCTCAAGCTTCGAATTCTGCAGTCGACGGTACCGCGG
GCCCGGGATCCACCGGATCTAGATAACTGATCATAATCAGCCATACCACATTTGTAGAGGTTTTACTTGC
TTTAAAAAACCTCCCACACCTCCCCCTGAACCTGAAACATAAAATGAATGCAATTGTTGTTGTTAACTTG
TTTATTGCAGCTTATAATGGTTACAAATAAAGCAATAGCATCACAAATTTCACAAATAAAGCATTTTTTT
CACTGCATTCTAGTTGTGGTTTGTCCAAACTCATCAATGTATCTTAAGGCGTAAATTGTAAGCGTTAATA
TTTTGTTAAAATTAGCGTTAAATTTTTGTTAAATCAGCTCATTTTTTAACCAATAGGCCGAAATCGGCAA
AATCCCTTATAAATCAAAAGAATAGACCGAGATAGGGT
[37 nt withheld, positions 2419-2455]
AAAGAACGTGGACTCCAACGTCAAAGG
[49 nt withheld, positions 2483-2531]
T
[91 nt withheld, positions 2533-2623]
G
[124 nt withheld, positions 2625-2748]
CAGGTGGCACTTTTCGGGGAAATGTGCGCGGAACCCCTATTTGTTTATTTTTCTAAATACATTCAAATAT
GTATCCGCTCATGAGACAATAACCCTGATAAATGCTTCAATAATATTGAAAAAGGAAGAGTCCTGAGGCG
GAAAGAACCAGCTGTGGAATGTGTGTCAGTTAGGGTGTGGAAAGTCCCCAGGCTCCCCAGCAGGCAGAAG
TATGCAAAGCATGCATCTCAATTAGTCAGCAACCAGGTGTGGAAAGTCCCCAGGCTCCCCAGCAGGCAGA
AGTATGCAAAGCATGCATCTCAATTAGTCAGCAACCATAGTCCCGCCCCTAACTCCGCCCATCCCGCCCC
TAACTCCGCCCAGTTCCGCCCATTCTCCGCCCCATGGCTGACTAATTTTTTTTATTTATGCAGAGGCCGA
GGCCGCCTCGGCCTCTGAGCTATTCCAGAAGTAGTGAGGAGGCTTTTTTGGAGGCCTAGGCTTTTGCAAA
GATCGATCAAGAGACAGGATGAGGATCGTTTCGCATGATTGAACAAGATGGATTGCACGCAGGTTCTCCG
GCCGCTTGGGTGGAGAGGCTATTCGGCTATGACTGGGCACAACAGACAATCGGCTGCTCTGATGCCGCCG
TGTTCCGGCTGTCAGCGCAGGGGCGCCCGGTTCTTTTTGTCAAGACCGACCTGTCCGGTGCCCTGAATGA
ACTGCAAGACGAGGCAGCGCGGCTATCGTGGCTGGCCACGACGGGCGTTCCTTGCGCAGCTGTGCTCGAC
GTTGTCACTGAAGCGGGAAGGGACTGGCTGCTATTGGGCGAAGTGCCGGGGCAGGATCTCCTGTCATCTC
ACCTTGCTCCTGCCGAGAAAGTATCCATCATGGCTGATGCAATGCGGCGGCTGCATACGCTTGATCCGGC
TACCTGCCCATTCGACCACCAAGCGAAACATCGCATCGAGCGAGCACGTACTCGGATGGAAGCCGGTCTT
GTCGATCAGGATGATCTGGACGAAGAGCATCAGGGGCTCGCGCCAGCCGAACTGTTCGCCAGGCTCAAGG
CGAGCATGCCCGACGGCGAGGATCTCGTCGTGACCCATGGCGATGCCTGCTTGCCGAATATCATGGTGGA
AAATGGCCGCTTTTCTGGATTCATCGACTGTGGCCGGCTGGGTGTGGCGGACCGCTATCAGGACATAGCG
TTGGCTACCCGTGATATTGCTGAAGAGCTTGGCGGCGAATGGGCTGACCGCTTCCTCGTGCTTTACGGTA
TCGCCGCTCCCGATTCGCAGCGCATCGCCTTCTATCGCCTTCTTGACGAGTTCTTCTGAGCGGGACTCTG
GGGTTCGAAATGACCGACCAAGCGACGCCCAACCTGCCATCACGAGATTTCGATTCCACCGCCGCCTTCT
ATGAAAGGTTGGGCTTCGGAATCGTTTTCCGGGACGCCGGCTGGATGATCCTCCAGCGCGGGGATCTCAT
GCTGGAGTTCTTCGCCCACCCTAGGGGGAGGCTAACTGAAACACGGAAGGAGACAATACCGGAAGGAACC
CGCGCTATGACGGCAATAAAAAGACAGAATAAAACGCACGGTGTTGGGTCGTTTGTTCATAAACGCGGGG
TTCGGTCCCAGGGCTGGCACTCTGTCGATACCCCACCGAGACCCCATTGGGGCCAATACGCCCGCGTTTC
TTCCTTTTCCCCACCCCACCCCCCAAGTTCGGGTGAAGGCCCAGGGCTCGCAGCCAACGTCGGGGCGGCA
GGCCCTGCCATAGCCTCAGGTTACTCATATATACTTTAGATTGATTTAAAACTTCATTTTTAATTTAAAA
GGATCTAGGTGAAGATCCTTTTTGATAATCTCATGACCAAAATCCCTTAACGTGAGTTTTCGTTCCACTG
AGCGTCAGACCCCGTAGAAAAGATCAAAGGATCTTCTTGAGATCCTTTTTTTCTGCGCGTAATCTGCTGC
TTGCAAACAAAAAAACCACCGCTACCAGCGGTGGTTTGTTTGCCGGATCAAGAGCTACCAACTCTTTTTC
CGAAGGTAACTGGCTTCAGCAGAGCGCAGATACCAAATACTGTTCTTCTAGTGTAGCCGTAGTTAGGCCA
CCACTTCAAGAACTCTGTATCACCGCCTACATACCTCGCTCTGCTAATCCTGTTACCAGTGGCTGCTGCC
AGTGGCGATAAGTCGTGTCTTACCGGGTTGGACTCAAGACGATAGTTACCGGATAAGGCGCAGCGGTCGG
GCTGAACGGGGGGTTCGTGCACACAGCCCAGCTTGGAGCGAACGACCTACACCGAACTGAGATACCTACA
GCGTGAGCTATGAGAAAGCGCCACGCTTCCCGAAGGGAGAAAGGCGGACAGGTATCCGGTAAGCGGCAGG
GTCGGAACAGGAGAGCGCACGAGGGAGCTTCCAGGGGGAAACGCCTGGTATCTTTATAGTCCTGTCGGGT
TTCGCCACCTCTGACTTGAGCGTCGATTTTTGTGATGCTCGTCAGGGGGGCGGAGCCTATGGAAAAACGC
CAGCAACGCGGCCTTTTTACGGTTCCTGGCCTTTTGCTGGCCTTTTGCTCACATGTTCTTTCCTGCGTTA
TCCCCTGATTCTGTGGATAACCGTATTACCGC
